>Addgene plasmid #68874 | pGEX-GST-CHD5-L518A/Y619E-FRAG | addgene partial sequence | sequence record 122382 | pGEX5 5'-GGGCTGGCAAGCCACGTTTGGTG-3'
CAATCGGATCTGGAGTTCTGTTCCAGGGGCCCCTGGGATCTACAAGTTTGTACAAAAAAGCAGGCTCCGG
ATTCGCCCTTAGGATTGATGATGGTGACGGCTATGAGACAGACCACCAGGATTACTGTGAGGTGTGCCAG
CAGGGTGGGGAGATCATCCTGTGCGACACCTGCCCGAGGGCCTACCATCTCGTATGCCTGGACCCAGAGC
TGGAGAAGGCTCCCGAGGGCAAGTGGAGCTGCCCCCACTGTGAGAAGGAGGGGATCCAGTGGGAGCCGAA
GGACGACGACGATGAAGAGGAGGAGGGCGGCTGCGAGGAGGAGGAGGACGACCACATGGAGTTCTGCCGC
GTGTGCAAGGACGGGGGCGAGCTGCTCTGCTGCGACGCCTGCCCCTCCTCCTACCACCTGCATTGCCTCA
ACCCGCCGCTGCCCGAGATCCCAAACGGTGAATGGCTCTGCCCGCGCTGTACTTGCCCCCCACTGAAGGG
CAAAGTCCAGCGGATTCTACACTGGAGGTGGACGGAGCCCCCTGCCCCCTTCATGGTGGGGCTGCCGGGG
CCTGACGTGGAGCCCAGCCTCCCTCCACCTAAGCCCCTGGAGGGCATCCCTGAGAGAGAGTTCTTTGTCA
AGTGGGCAGGGGCGTCCTACTGGCATTGCTCCTGGGTGAAGGAGCTACAGCTGGAGCTGTACCACACGGT
GATGTATCGCAACTACCAAAGAAAGAACGACATGGATGAGCCGCCCCCCTTTGACTACGGCTCTGGGGAT
GAAGACGGCAAGAGCGAGAAGAGGAAGAACAAGGACCCCCTCTATGCCAAGATGGAGGAGCGCTTCTACC
GCTATGGCATCAAGCCAGAGTGGATGATGATTCACCGAATCCTGAACCATAGCTTTGACAAGAAGGGGGA
TGTGCACTACCTGATCAAGTGGAAAGACCTGCCCGAGGACCAGTGCACCTGGGAGATCGATGACATCGAC
ATCCCCTACTACGACAACCTCAAGCAGGCCTA
