>Addgene plasmid #68874 | pGEX-GST-CHD5-L518A/Y619E-FRAG | addgene partial sequence | sequence record 122385 | pGEX3 5'-CCGGGAGCTGCATGTGTCAGAGG-3'
GAACGCGCGAGGCAGATCGCTCAGATCAGTCACGATGCGGGCCGCTCGAAGCTCGACCCGAGGAAATTCC
GGGGGATCTACCACTTTGCTACAAGAAAGCTGGGCTCGAATTCGCCCTTCTACTGCTTGTCGTCCCTCAG
CTTCTTGCCCTTCTTGAGCAGCCTCTTGGGCAGCCTGGTGTCTTCTCCCAGCATCAGCTCCCTGTGGCCC
CAGTAGGCCTGCTTGAGGTTGTCGTAGTAGGGGATGTCGATGTCATCGATCTCCCAGGTGCACTGGTCCT
CGGGCAGGTCTTTCCACTTGATCAGGTAGTGCACATCCCCCTTCTTGTCAAAGCTATGGTTCAGGATTCG
GTGAATCATCATCCACTCTGGCTTGATGCCATAGCGGTAGAAGCGCTCCTCCATCTTGGCATAGAGGGGG
TCCTTGTTCTTCCTCTTCTCGCTCTTGCCGTCTTCATCCCCAGAGCCGTAGTCAAAGGGGGGCGGCTCAT
CCATGTCGTTCTTTCTTTGGTAGTTGCGATACATCACCGTGTGGTACAGCTCCAGCTGTAGCTCCTTCAC
CCAGGAGCAATGCCAGTAGGACGCCCCTGCCCACTTGACAAAGAACTCTCTCTCAGGGATGCCCTCCAGG
GGCTTAGGTGGAGGGAGGCTGGGCTCCACGTCAGGCCCCGGCAGCCCCACCATGAAGGGGGCAGGGGGCT
CCGTCCACCTCCAGTGTAGAATCCGCTGGACTTTGCCCTTCAGTGGGGGGCAAGTACAGCGCGGGCAGAG
CCATTCACCGTTTGGGATCTCGGGCAGCGGCGGGTTGAGGCAATGCAGGTGGTAGGAGGAGGGGCAGGCG
TCGCAGCAGAGCAGCTCGCCCCCGTCCTTGCACACGCGGCAGAACTCCATGTGGTCGTCCTCCTCCTCCT
CGCAGCCGCCCTCCTCCTCTTCATCGTCGTCGTCCTTCGGCTCCCACTGGATCCCCTCCTTCTCACAGTG
GGGGCAGCTCCACTTGCCCTCGGGAGCCTTCTCCAGCTCTGGGTCCAGGCATACGAGATGGTAGGCCCTC
GGGCAGGTGTCG
