[The description below was written by a language model from this plasmid's Addgene catalogue record.]
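Description:
pGEX-GST-CHD5-L518A/Y619E-FRAG is a bacterial expression plasmid built on a pGEX backbone for producing a fragment of human CHD5 (chromodomain helicase DNA-binding protein 5) as a glutathione S-transferase fusion in E. coli. It is selected with ampicillin. The record lists the copy number as unknown and provides no feature table, so the origin of replication and other backbone elements are not documented here, nor is the specific pGEX variant or the cloning method used to introduce the insert.

The insert encodes residues 331–672 of CHD5 rather than the full-length protein, and carries two point substitutions, L518A and Y619E. Expression is driven by the tac promoter, a hybrid trp/lac promoter that is repressed by the Lac repressor and switched on by IPTG, giving inducible production of the recombinant protein. The GST moiety is supplied by the backbone and sits at the N terminus of the CHD5 fragment. GST fusions of this type are generally recovered from bacterial lysates by affinity capture on glutathione resin and are commonly used as bait in pull-down or in vitro binding assays.

The stated purpose is simply IPTG-inducible bacterial expression of the CHD5 fragment. The record does not explain the functional consequence of the two substitutions, but a double point mutant in a defined fragment would typically serve as a comparison to the corresponding wild-type fragment in biochemical experiments. The associated work concerns the role of CHD5 in neurogenesis and in both gene activation and Polycomb-mediated gene repression.
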