Addgene plasmid #68874: pGEX-GST-CHD5-L518A/Y619E-FRAG
Purpose: IPTG inducible bacterial expression of CHD5 fragment
Depositing lab: Adrian Bracken. Depositing organization: Trinity College Dublin. Publication: CHD5 is required for neurogenesis and has a dual role in facilitating gene expression and polycomb gene repression. Egan CM, Nyman U, Skotte J, Streubel G, Turner S, O'Connell DJ, Rraklli V, Dolan MJ, Chadderton N, Hansen K, Farrar GJ, Helin K, Holmberg J, Bracken AP. Dev Cell. 2013 Aug 12;26(3):223-36. doi: 10.1016/j.devcel.2013.07.008. PubMed 23948251.
Backbone
  Vector backbone: pGEX
  Vector type: Bacterial Expression
Growth in bacteria
  Bacterial resistance: Ampicillin, 100 μg/mL
  Growth temperature: 37°C
  Growth strain: DH5alpha
  Copy number: Unknown
Gene/Insert
  Gene/Insert name: CHD5
  Species: H. sapiens (human)
  Mutation: 331-672aa, L518A/Y619E
  Entrez Gene: CHD5 (a.k.a. CHD-5)
  Promoter: tac
  Tag / fusion protein: GST (N terminal on backbone)
  Cloning method: Unknown
  Sequencing primers: 5′ pGEX5'; 3′ pGEX3'
Terms and licenses: Academic/Nonprofit Terms; Industry Terms: Not Available to Industry
How to cite: pGEX-GST-CHD5-L518A/Y619E-FRAG was a gift from Adrian Bracken (Addgene plasmid # 68874 ; http://n2t.net/addgene:68874 ; RRID:Addgene_68874)
